Addgene plasmid #108178: UBQ10:sXVE:S10-(MCS)-3xHA
Purpose: (Empty Backbone) Binary vectors used for the inducible expression of tripartite split-sfGFP components (with a 3xHA tag) in plants
Depositing lab: Tzu-Yin Liu. Depositing organization: National Tsing Hua University. Publication: Detection of membrane protein-protein interaction in planta based on dual intein-coupled tripartite split-GFP association. Liu TY, Chou WC, Chen WY, Chu CY, Dai CY, Wu PY. Plant J. 2018 Feb 16. doi: 10.1111/tpj.13874. PubMed 29451720.
Backbone
  Vector backbone: UBQ10:sXVE:GFPc:Kan
  Backbone manufacturer: Jörg Kudla
  Backbone size (bp): 14556
  Vector type: Plant Expression, Synthetic Biology
  Promoter: UBQ10:sXVE
  Selectable markers: Kanamycin
Growth in bacteria
  Bacterial resistance: Kanamycin, 50 μg/mL
  Growth temperature: 37°C
  Growth strain: DH5alpha
  Copy number: Low Copy
Gene/Insert
  Cloning method: Restriction Enzyme
  Sequencing primers: 5′ cttcgcaagacccttcc; 3′ TCGCGTATTAAATGTATAATTGCGGGACTC
Terms and licenses: Academic/Nonprofit Terms; Industry Terms: Not Available to Industry
How to cite: UBQ10:sXVE:S10-(MCS)-3xHA was a gift from Tzu-Yin Liu (Addgene plasmid # 108178 ; http://n2t.net/addgene:108178 ; RRID:Addgene_108178)
