[The description below was written by a language model from this plasmid's Addgene catalogue record and pLannotate feature annotations shown in this document.]
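Description:
UBQ10:sXVE:S10-(MCS)-3xHA is an empty binary vector of about 14.6 kb for Agrobacterium-mediated plant transformation, derived from the UBQ10:sXVE:GFPc:Kan backbone. Its backbone is of the broad-host-range IncP type: oriV with the trans-acting replication protein trfA supports low-copy replication, oriT and traJ allow conjugal mobilisation, and an aphA-3 kanamycin resistance gene provides bacterial selection. The annotation also picks up backbone remnants such as an IS1 element, tetR/tetA and klaC fragments, and a partial ColE1-type origin, which have no evident role in the construct's function.

Between the nopaline-type left and right T-DNA borders lie three units. A NOS promoter-driven nptII cassette ending in the gene 7 terminator gives kanamycin selection in plants. The second unit is the XVE chimeric transactivator, visible in the feature table as a LexA DNA-binding fragment and the human estrogen receptor (ESR1) ligand-binding region, closed by the pea rbcS-E9 terminator. The record names UBQ10 as its promoter, although this promoter is not annotated as a feature. The third unit is the responsive cassette: a minimal CaMV 35S promoter, in the XVE design preceded by LexA operator sites (not annotated here), drives a short GFP-derived segment corresponding to the S10 strand of sfGFP. This is followed by a multiple cloning site, a 3xHA epitope tag and the NOS terminator. Estrogen-type ligands activate XVE, which then switches on the cassette.

A gene of interest cloned by restriction enzymes into the MCS is expressed inducibly as an S10- and HA-tagged fusion. This serves as one component of a tripartite split-sfGFP assay for detecting protein-protein interactions in plants, including those of membrane proteins.
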