Features (pLannotate 1.2.2; 34 found; start..end, strand, type, name):
     77..708     +  rep_origin     oriV: incP origin of replication
    772..1047    +  CDS            klaC (fragment): KLAC_ECOLX - Also known as telB. Protein predicted: Swiss-Prot protein existence level 4. Belongs to the kla operon, which is associated with cryptic tellurite resistance, and IncW plasmid fertility inhibition. From Escherichia coli.
   1243..1374    +  CDS            satA (fragment): STA_BACSU - Also known as yyaR. Experimental evidence at protein level: Swiss-Prot protein existence level 1. Involved in resistance to streptothricin, a broad-spectrum antibiotic produced by streptomycetes. Detoxifies streptothricin via acetylation of the beta amino group of the first beta-lysyl moiety of streptothricin. From Bacillus subtilis (strain 168).
   1400..2167    -  mobile_element IS1: prokaryotic transposable element IS1
   2359..3153    +  CDS            KanR: aminoglycoside phosphotransferase; aphA-3; confers resistance to kanamycin
   3452..4600    +  CDS            trfA: trans-acting replication protein that binds to and activates oriV
   4620..4739    +  CDS            tetR (fragment): TETR1_ECOLX - Experimental evidence at protein level: Swiss-Prot protein existence level 1. TetR is the repressor of the tetracycline resistance element; its N-terminal region forms a helix-turn-helix structure and binds DNA. Binding of tetracycline to TetR reduces the repressor affinity for the tetracycline resistance gene (tetA) promoter operator sites. From Escherichia coli.
   6196..6220    +  misc_feature   LB T-DNA repeat: left border repeat from nopaline C58 T-DNA
   6274..6404    -  CDS            lacI (fragment): lac repressor; lacI; The lac repressor binds to the lac operator to inhibit transcription in E. coli. This inhibition can be relieved by adding lactose or isopropyl-β-D-thiogalactopyranoside (IPTG).
   6405..6705    -  rep_origin     M13 ori (fragment) (sequence partly withheld): M13 bacteriophage origin of replication; arrow indicates direction of (+) strand synthesis
   6703..6858    -  CDS            lacZα (fragment) (sequence partly withheld): LacZα fragment of β-galactosidase; lacZ fragment
   6867..7067    -  terminator     gene 7 terminator: transcription terminator for octopine-type Ti plasmid gene 7
   7114..7906    -  CDS            NeoR/KanR (fragment): aminoglycoside phosphotransferase from Tn5; aph(3')-II (or nptII); confers resistance to neomycin, kanamycin, and G418 (Geneticin®)
   7967..8146    -  promoter       NOS promoter: nopaline synthase promoter
   8226..8570    -  CDS            tnpA (fragment): TN5P_ECOLX - Also known as tnp. Experimental evidence at protein level: Swiss-Prot protein existence level 1. Mediates transposition of transposon Tn5 by a 'cut and paste' mechanism. First, the monomeric transposase binds the 19 bp inverted DNA repeats flanking the transposon. Then, dimerization of the DNA- bound transposase creates a synaptic DNA complex. After nicking of the first DNA strand, excision of the transposon proceeds through a series of intermediates. The transposase then mediates the insertion of the transposon at a new site by strand transfer. The activity of the wild- type tran
   9200..9460    +  CDS            lexA (fragment): LEXA_ECOLI - Also known as exrA, spr, tsl, umuA. Experimental evidence at protein level: Swiss-Prot protein existence level 1. Represses a number of genes involved in the response to DNA damage (SOS response), including recA and lexA. Binds to the 16 bp palindromic sequence 5'-CTGTATATATATACAG-3'. In the presence of single- stranded DNA, RecA interacts with LexA causing an autocatalytic cleavage which disrupts the DNA-binding part of LexA, leading to derepression of the SOS regulon and eventually DNA repair. Implicated in hydroxy radical-mediated cell death induced by hydroxyurea treatment (Pu
   9707..10648   +  CDS            ESR1 (fragment): ESR1_HUMAN - Also known as ESR, NR3A1. Experimental evidence at protein level: Swiss-Prot protein existence level 1. [Isoform 3]: Involved in activation of NOS3 and endothelial nitric oxide production (PubMed:21937726). Isoforms lacking one or several functional domains are thought to modulate transcriptional activity by competitive ligand or DNA binding and/or heterodimerization with the full-length receptor (PubMed:10970861). Binds to ERE and inhibits isoform 1 (PubMed:10970861). From Homo sapiens (Human).
  10675..10764   +  CDS            NR3C1 (fragment): GCR_RABIT - Also known as GRL. Experimental evidence at protein level: Swiss-Prot protein existence level 1. Receptor for glucocorticoids (GC). Has a dual mode of action: as a transcription factor that binds to glucocorticoid response elements (GRE), both for nuclear and mitochondrial DNA, and as a modulator of other transcription factors. Affects inflammatory responses, cellular proliferation and differentiation in target tissues. Involved in chromatin remodeling. Plays a role in rapid mRNA degradation by binding to the 5' UTR of target mRNAs and interacting with PNRC2 in a ligand-dependent m
  10794..11088   +  terminator     E9 terminator (fragment): terminator and polyadenylation signal from the pea rbcS-E9 gene
  11138..11166   -  promoter       GAL1 promoter (fragment): S. cerevisiae GAL1; inducible promoter, regulated by Gal4
  11330..11389   -  promoter       GAL10 promoter (fragment): S. cerevisiae GAL10; inducible promoter, regulated by Gal4
  11408..11454   +  promoter       minimal CaMV 35S promoter: minimal 35S promoter from cauliflower mosaic virus
  11502..11555   +  CDS            muGFP (fragment): muGFP is a basic (constitutively fluorescent) green fluorescent protein published in 2018, derived from Aequorea victoria.
  11625..11651   +  CDS            3xHA (fragment): three tandem HA epitope tags
  11655..11681   +  CDS            3xHA (fragment): three tandem HA epitope tags
  11688..11714   +  CDS            3xHA (fragment): three tandem HA epitope tags
  11743..11995   +  terminator     NOS terminator: nopaline synthase terminator and poly(A) signal
  12009..12039   -  promoter       NOS promoter (fragment): nopaline synthase promoter
  12163..12187   +  misc_feature   RB T-DNA repeat: right border repeat from nopaline C58 T-DNA
  12297..12546   -  CDS            TcR (fragment): tetracycline efflux protein; tetA; confers resistance to tetracycline
  12652..13302   +  CDS            TetR: tetracycline resistance regulatory protein; tetR
  13661..13851   -  rep_origin     ori (fragment): high-copy-number ColE1/pMB1/pBR322/pUC origin of replication
  13983..14092   +  oriT           oriT: incP origin of transfer
  14125..14496   +  CDS            traJ: oriT-recognizing protein; traJ
>Addgene plasmid #108178 | UBQ10:sXVE:S10-(MCS)-3xHA | addgene full sequence | sequence record 209769 | Addgene NGS Result
CTCCATCAAGAAGAGCGACTTCGCGGAGCTGGTGAAGTACATCACCGACGAGCAAGGCAAGACCGAGCGC
CTTTCCGACGCTCACCGGGCTGGTTGCCCTCGCCGCTGGGCTGGCGGCCGTCTATGGCCCTGCAAACGCG
CCAGAAACGCCGTCGAAGCCGTGTGCGAGACACCGCGGCCGCCGGCGTTGTGGATACCTCGCGGAAAACT
TGGCCCTCACTGACAGATGAGGGGCGGACGTTGACACTTGAGGGGCCGACTCACCCGGCGCGGCGTTGAC
AGATGAGGGGCAGGCTCGATTTCGGCCGGCGACGTGGAGCTGGCCAGCCTCGCAAATCGGCGAAAACGCC
TGATTTTACGCGAGTTTCCCACAGATGATGTGGACAAGCCTGGGGATAAGTGCCCTGCGGTATTGACACT
TGAGGGGCGCGACTACTGACAGATGAGGGGCGCGATCCTTGACACTTGAGGGGCAGAGTGCTGACAGATG
AGGGGCGCACCTATTGACATTTGAGGGGCTGTCCACAGGCAGAAAATCCAGCATTTGCAAGGGTTTCCGC
CCGTTTTTCGGCCACCGCTAACCTGTCTTTTAACCTGCTTTTAAACCAATATTTATAAACCTTGTTTTTA
ACCAGGGCTGCGCCCTGTGCGCGTGACCGCGCACGCCGAAGGGGGGTGCCCCCCCTTCTCGAACCCTCCC
GGCCCGCTAACGCGGGCCTCCCATCCCCCCAGGGGCTGCGCCCCTCGGCCGCGAACGGCCTCACCCCAAA
AATGGCAGCGCTGGCAGTCCTTGCCATTGCCGGGATCGGGGCAGTAACGGGATGGGCGATCAGCCCGAGC
GCGACGCCCGGAAGCATTGACGTGCCGCAGGTGCTGGCATCGACATTCAGCGACCAGGTGCCGGGCAGTG
AGGGCGGCGGCCTGGGTGGCGGCCTGCCCTTCACTTCGGCCGTCGGGGCATTCACGGACTTCATGGCGGG
GCCGGCAATTTTTACCTTGGGCATTCTTGGCATAGTGGTCGCGGGTGCCGTGCTCGTGTTCGGGGGTGCG
ATAAACCCAGCGAACCATTTGAGGTGATAGGTAAGATTATACCGAGGTATGAAAACGAGAATTGGACCTT
TACAGAATTACTCTATGAAGCGCCATATTTAAAAAGCTACCAAGACGAAGAGGATGAAGAGGATGAGGAG
GCAGATTGCCTTGAATATATTGACAATACTGATAAGATAATATATCTTTTATATAGAAGATATCGCCGTA
TGTAAGGATTTCAGGGGGCAAGGCATAGGCAGCGCGCTTATCAATATATCTATAGAATGGGCAAAGCATA
AAAACTTGCATGGACTAATGCTTGAAACCAGGACAATAACCTTATAGCTTGTAAATTCTATCATAATTGG
GTAATGACTCCAACTTATTGATAGTGTTTTATGTTCAGATAATGCCCGATGACTTTGTCATGCAGCTCCA
CCGATTTTGAGAACGACAGCGACTTCCGTCCCAGCCGTGCCAGGTGCTGCCTCAGATTCAGGTTATGCCG
CTCAATTCGCTGCGTATATCGCTTGCTGATTACGTGCAGCTTTCCCTTCAGGCGGGATTCATACAGCGGC
CAGCCATCCGTCATCCATATCACCACGTCAAAGGGTGACAGCAGGCTCATAAGACGCCCCAGCGTCGCCA
TAGTGCGTTCACCGAATACGTGCGCAACAACCGTCTTCCGGAGACTGTCATACGCGTAAAACAGCCAGCG
CTGGCGCGATTTAGCCCCGACATAGCCCCACTGTTCGTCCATTTCCGCGCAGACGATGACGTCACTGCCC
GGCTGTATGCGCGAGGTTACCGACTGCGGCCTGAGTTTTTTAAGTGACGTAAAATCGTGTTGAGGCCAAC
GCCCATAATGCGGGCTGTTGCCCGGCATCCAACGCCATTCATGGCCATATCAATGATTTTCTGGTGCGTA
CCGGGTTGAGAAGCGGTGTAAGTGAACTGCAGTTGCCATGTTTTACGGCAGTGAGAGCAGAGATAGCGCT
GATGTCCGGCGGTGCTTTTGCCGTTACGCACCACCCCGTCAGTAGCTGAACAGGAGGGACAGCTGATAGA
AACAGAAGCCACTGGAGCACCTCAAAAACACCATCATACACTAAATCAGTAAGTTGGCAGCATCACCCAT
AATTGTGGTTTCAAAATCGGCTCCGTCGATACTATGTTATACGCCAACTTTGAAAACAACTTTGAAAAAG
CTGTTTTCTGGTATTTAAGGTTTTAGAATGCAAGGAACAGTGAATTGGAGTTCGTCTTGTTATAATTAGC
TTCTTGGGGTATCTTTAAATACTGTAGAAAAGAGGAAGGAAATAATAAATGGCTAAAATGAGAATATCAC
CGGAATTGAAAAAACTGATCGAAAAATACCGCTGCGTAAAAGATACGGAAGGAATGTCTCCTGCTAAGGT
ATATAAGCTGGTGGGAGAAAATGAAAACCTATATTTAAAAATGACGGACAGCCGGTATAAAGGGACCACC
TATGATGTGGAACGGGAAAAGGACATGATGCTATGGCTGGAAGGAAAGCTGCCTGTTCCAAAGGTCCTGC
ACTTTGAACGGCATGATGGCTGGAGCAATCTGCTCATGAGTGAGGCCGATGGCGTCCTTTGCTCGGAAGA
GTATGAAGATGAACAAAGCCCTGAAAAGATTATCGAGCTGTATGCGGAGTGCATCAGGCTCTTTCACTCC
ATCGACATATCGGATTGTCCCTATACGAATAGCTTAGACAGCCGCTTAGCCGAATTGGATTACTTACTGA
ATAACGATCTGGCCGATGTGGATTGCGAAAACTGGGAAGAAGACACTCCATTTAAAGATCCGCGCGAGCT
GTATGATTTTTTAAAGACGGAAAAGCCCGAAGAGGAACTTGTCTTTTCCCACGGCGACCTGGGAGACAGC
AACATCTTTGTGAAAGATGGCAAAGTAAGTGGCTTTATTGATCTTGGGAGAAGCGGCAGGGCGGACAAGT
GGTATGACATTGCCTTCTGCGTCCGGTCGATCAGGGAGGATATCGGGGAAGAACAGTATGTCGAGCTATT
TTTTGACTTACTGGGGATCAAGCCTGATTGGGAGAAAATAAAATATTATATTTTACTGGATGAATTGTTT
TAGTACCTAGATGTGGCGCAACGATGCCGGCGACAAGCAGGAGCGCACCGACTTCTTCCGCATCAAGTGT
TTTGGCTCTCAGGCCGAGGCCCACGGCAAGTATTTGGGCAAGGGGTCGCTGGTATTCGTGCAGGGCAAGA
TTCGGAATACCAAGTACGAGAAGGACGGCCAGACGGTCTACGGGACCGACTTCATTGCCGATAAGGTGGA
TTATCTGGACACCAAGGCACCAGGCGGGTCAAATCAGGAATAAGGGCACATTGCCCCGGCGTGAGTCGGG
GCAATCCCGCAAGGAGGGTGAATGAATCGGACGTTTGACCGGAAGGCATACAGGCAAGAACTGATCGACG
CGGGGTTTTCCGCCGAGGATGCCGAAACCATCGCAAGCCGCACCGTCATGCGTGCGCCCCGCGAAACCTT
CCAGTCCGTCGGCTCGATGGTCCAGCAAGCTACGGCCAAGATCGAGCGCGACAGCGTGCAACTGGCTCCC
CCTGCCCTGCCCGCGCCATCGGCCGCCGTGGAGCGTTCGCGTCGTCTCGAACAGGAGGCGGCAGGTTTGG
CGAAGTCGATGACCATCGACACGCGAGGAACTATGACGACCAAGAAGCGAAAAACCGCCGGCGAGGACCT
GGCAAAACAGGTCAGCGAGGCCAAGCAGGCCGCGTTGCTGAAACACACGAAGCAGCAGATCAAGGAAATG
CAGCTTTCCTTGTTCGATATTGCGCCGTGGCCGGACACGATGCGAGCGATGCCAAACGACACGGCCCGCT
CTGCCCTGTTCACCACGCGCAACAAGAAAATCCCGCGCGAGGCGCTGCAAAACAAGGTCATTTTCCACGT
CAACAAGGACGTGAAGATCACCTACACCGGCGTCGAGCTGCGGGCCGACGATGACGAACTGGTGTGGCAG
CAGGTGTTGGAGTACGCGAAGCGCACCCCTATCGGCGAGCCGATCACCTTCACGTTCTACGAGCTTTGCC
AGGACCTGGGCTGGTCGATCAATGGCCGGTATTACACGAAGGCCGAGGAATGCCTGTCGCGCCTACAGGC
GACGGCGATGGGCTTCACGTCCGACCGCGTTGGGCACCTGGAATCGGTGTCGCTGCTGCACCGCTTCCGC
GTCCTGGACCGTGGCAAGAAAACGTCCCGTTGCCAGGTCCTGATCGACGAGGAAATCGTCGTGCTGTTTG
CTGGCGACCACTACACGAAATTCATATGGGAGAAGTACCGCAAGCTGTCGCCGACGGCCCGACGGATGTT
CGACTATTTCAGCTCGCACCGGGAGCCGTACCCGCTCAAGCTGGAAACCTTCCGCCTCATGTGCGGATCG
GATTCCACCCGCGTGAAGAAGTGGCGCGAGCAGGTCGGCGAAGCCTGCGAAGAGTTGCGAGGCAGCGGCC
TGGTGGAACACGCCTGGGTCAATGATGACCTGGTGCATTGCAAACGCTAGGGCCTTGTGGGGTCAGTTCC
GGCTGGGGGTTCAGCAGCCAGCGCTTTACTGGCATTTCAGGAACAAGCGGGCACTGCTCGACGCACTTGC
TTCGCTCAGTATCGCTCGGGACGCACGGCGCGCTCTACGAACTGCCGATAAACAGAGGATTAAAATTGAC
AATTGTGATTAAGGCTCAGATTCGACGGCTTGGAGCGGCCGACGTGCAGGATTTCCGCGAGATCCGATTG
TCGGCCCTGAAGAAAGCTCCAGAGATGTTCGGGTCCGTTTACGAGCACGAGGAGAAAAAGCCCATGGAGG
CGTTCGCTGAACGGTTGCGAGATGCCGTGGCATTCGGCGCCTACATCGACGGCGAGATCATTGGGCTGTC
GGTCTTCAAACAGGAGGACGGCCCCAAGGACGCTCACAAGGCGCATCTGTCCGGCGTTTTCGTGGAGCCC
GAACAGCGAGGCCGAGGGGTCGCCGGTATGCTGCTGCGGGCGTTGCCGGCGGGTTTATTGCTCGTGATGA
TCGTCCGACAGATTCCAACGGGAATCTGGTGGATGCGCATCTTCATCCTCGGCGCACTTAATATTTCGCT
ATTCTGGAGCTTGTTGTTTATTTCGGTCTACCGCCTGCCGGGCGGGGTCGCGGCGACGGTAGGCGCTGTG
CAGCCGCTGATGGTCGTGTTCATCTCTGCCGCTCTGCTAGGTAGCCCGATACGATTGATGGCGGTCCTGG
GGGCTATTTGCGGAACTGCGGGCGTGGCGCTGTTGGTGTTGACACCAAACGCAGCGCTAGATCCTGTCGG
CGTCGCAGCGGGCCTGGCGGGGGCGGTTTCCATGGCGTTCGGAACCGTGCTGACCCGCAAGTGGCAACCT
CCCGTGCCTCTGCTCACCTTTACCGCCTGGCAACTGGCGGCCGGAGGACTTCTGCTCGTTCCAGTAGCTT
TAGTGTTTGATCCGCCAATCCCGATGCCTACAGGAACCAATGTTCTCGGCCTGGCGTGGCTCGGCCTGAT
CGGAGCGGGTTTAACCTACTTCCTTTGGTTCCGGGGGATCTCGCGACTCGAACCTACAGTTGTTTCCTTA
CTGGGCTTTCTCAGCCCCAGATCTGGGGTCGATCAGCCGGGGATGCATCAGGCCGACAGTCGGAACTTCG
GGTCCCCGACCTGTACCATTCGGTGAGCAATGGATAGGGGAGTTGATATCGTCAACGTTCACTTCTAAAG
AAATAGCGCCACTCAGCTTCCTCAGCGGCTTTATCCAGCGATTTCCTATTATGTCGGCATAGTTCTCAAG
ATCGACAGCCTGTCACGGTTAAGCGAGAAATGAATAAGAAGGCTGATAATTCGGATCTCTGCGAGGGAGA
TGATATTTGATCACAGGCAGCAACGCTCTGTCATCGTTACAATCAACATGCTACCCTCCGCGAGATCATC
CGTGTTTCAAACCCGGCAGCTTAGTTGCCGTTCTTCCGAATAGCATCGGTAACATGAGCAAAGTCTGCCG
CCTTACAACGGCTCTCCCGCTGACGCCGTCCCGGACTGATGGGCTGCCTGTATCGAGTGGTGATTTTGTG
CCGAGCTGCCGGTCGGGGAGCTGTTGGCTGGCTGGTGGCAGGATATATTGTGGTGTAAACAAATTGACGC
TTAGACAACTTAATAACACATTGCGGACGTTTTTAATGTACTGGGGTGGTTTTTCTTTTCACCAGTGAGA
CGGGCAACAGCTGATTGCCCTTCACCGCCTGGCCCTGAGAGAGTTGCAGCAAGCGGTCCACGCTGGTTTG
CCCCAGCAGGCGAAAATCCTGTTTGATGGTGGTTCCGAAATCGGCAAAATCCCTTATAAATCAAAAGAAT
AGCCCGAGATAGGGT
[37 nt withheld, positions 6456-6492]
AAAGAACGTGGACTCCAACGTCAAAGG
[141 nt withheld, positions 6520-6660]
G
[44 nt withheld, positions 6662-6705]
CATTCAGGCTGCGCAACTGTTGGGAAGGGCGATCGGTGCGGGCCTCTTCGCTATTACGCCAGCTGGCGAA
AGGGGGATGTGCTGCAAGGCGATTAAGTTGGGTAACGCCAGGGTTTTCCCAGTCACGACGTTGTAAAACG
ACGGCCAGTGAATTAATTCCCATCTTGAAAGAAATATAGTTTAAATATTTATTGATAAAATAACAAGTCA
GGTATTATAGTCCAAGCAAAAACATAAATTTATTGATGCAAGTTTAAATTCAGAAATATTTCAATAACTG
ATTATATCAGCTGGTACATTGCCGTAGATGAAAGACTGAGTGCGATATTATGTGTAATACATAAATTGAT
GATATAGCTAGCTTAGCTCATCGGGGGATCGATCCGTCGAAGCTAGCTTGGGTCCCGCTCAGAAGAACTC
GTCAAGAAGGCGATAGAAGGCGATGCGCTGCGAATCGGGAGCGGCGATACCGTAAAGCACGAGGAAGCGG
TCAGCCCATTCGCCGCCAAGCTCTTCAGCAATATCACGGGTAGCCAACGCTATGTCCTGATAGCGGTCCG
CCACACCCAGCCGGCCACAGTCGATGAATCCAGAAAAGCGGCCATTTTCCACCATGATATTCGGCAAGCA
GGCATCGCCATGGGTCACGACGAGATCCTCGCCGTCGGGCATGCGCGCCTTGAGCCTGGCGAACAGTTCG
GCTGGCGCGAGCCCCTGATGCTCTTCGTCCAGATCATCCTGATCGACAAGACCGGCTTCCATCCGAGTAC
GTGCTCGCTCGATGCGATGTTTCGCTTGGTGGTCGAATGGGCAGGTAGCCGGATCAAGCGTATGCAGCCG
CCGCATTGCATCAGCCATGATGGATACTTTCTCGGCAGGAGCAAGGTGAGATGACAGGAGATCCTGCCCC
GGCACTTCGCCCAATAGCAGCCAGTCCCTTCCCGCTTCAGTGACAACGTCGAGCACAGCTGCGCAAGGAA
CGCCCGTCGTGGCCAGCCACGATAGCCGCGCTGCCTCGTCCTGCAGTTCATTCAGGGCACCGGACAGGTC
GGTCTTGACAAAAAGAACCGGGCGCCCCTGCGCTGACAGCCGGAACACGGCGGCATCAGAGCAGCCGATT
GTCTGTTGTGCCCAGTCATAGCCGAATAGCCTCTCCACCCAAGCGGCCGGAGAACCTGCGTGCAATCCAT
CTTGTTCAATCCAAGCTCCCATGGGCCCTCGACTAGAGTCGAGATCTGGATTGAGAGTGAATATGAGACT
CTAATTGGATACCGAGGGGAATTTATGGAACGTCAGTGGAGCATTTTTGACAAGAAATATTTGCTAGCTG
ATAGTGACCTTAGGCGACTTTTGAACGCGCAATAATGGTTTCTGACGTATGTGCTTAGCTCATTAAACTC
CAGAAACCCGCGGCTGAGTGGCTCCTTCAACGTTGCGGTTCTGTCAGTTCCAAACGTAAAACGGCTTGTC
CCGCGTCATCGGCGGGGGTCATAACGTGACTCCCTTAATTCTCCGCTCATGATCTTGATCCCCTGCGCCA
TCAGATCCTTGGCGGCAAGAAAGCCATCCAGTTTACTTTGCAGGGCTTCCCAACCTTACCAGAGGGCGCC
CCAGCTGGCAATTCCGGTTCGCTTGCTGTCCATAAAACCGCCCAGTCTAGCTATCGCCATGTAAGCCCAC
TGCAAGCTACCTGCTTTCTCTTTGCGCTTGCGTTTTCCCTTGTCCAGATAGCCCAGTAGCTGACATTCAT
CCGGGGTCAGCACCGTTTCTGCGGACTGGCTTTCTACGTGTTCCGCTTCCTTTAGCAGCCCTTGCGCCCT
GAGTGCTTGCGGCAGCGTGAAGCTTCGACGAGTCAGTAATAAACGGCGTCAAAGTGGTTGCAGCCGGCAC
ACACGAGTCGTGTTTATCAACTCAAAGCACAAATACTTTTCCTCAACCTAAAAATAAGGCAATTAGCCAA
AAACAACTTTGCGTGTAAACAACGCTCAATACACGTGTCATTTTATTATTAGCTATTGCTTCACCGCCTT
AGCTTTCTCGTGACCTAGTCGTCCTCGTCTTTTCTTCTTCTTCTTCTATAAAACAATACCCAAAGAGCTC
TTCTTCTTCACAATTCAGATTTCAATTTCTCAAAATCTTAAAAACTTTCTCTCAATTCTCTCTACCGTGA
TCAAGGTAAATTTCTGTGTTCCTTATTCTCTCAAAATCTTCGATTTTGTTTTCGTTCGATCCCAATTTCG
TATATGTTCTTTGGTTTAGATTCTGTTAATCTTAGATCGAAGACGATTTTCTGGGTTTGATCGTTAGATA
TCATCTTAATTCTCGATTAGGGTTTCATAGATATCATCCGATTTGTTCAAATAATTTGAGTTTTGTCGAA
TAATTACTCTTCGATTTGTGATTTCTATCTAGTTCTGGTGTTAGTTTCTAGTTTGTGCGATCGAATTTGT
CGATTAATCTGAGTTTTTCTGATTAACAGACTAGCCCGCGGAAAATGAAGGCTCTTACTGCTAGACAACA
AGAAGTTTTTGATCTTATTAGAGATCATATTTCTCAAACTGGAATGCCTCCTACTAGAGCTGAAATTGCT
CAAAGACTTGGATTTAGGTCTCCTAATGCTGCTGAAGAACATCTTAAGGCTCTTGCTAGAAAGGGAGTTA
TTGAAATTGTTTCTGGAGCTTCAAGAGGAATTAGACTTCTTCAAGAAGAAGAAGAAGGACTTCCTCTTGT
TGGAAGAGTTGCTGCTGGAGAACCTTCTTCTGCTCCTCCTACTGATGTTTCTCTTGGAGATGAACTTCAT
CTTGATGGAGAAGATGTTGCTATGGCTCATGCTGATGCTCTTGATGATTTTGATCTTGATATGCTTGGAG
ATGGAGATTCTCCTGGACCTGGATTTACTCCTCATGATTCTGCTCCTTATGGAGCACTTGATATGGCTGA
TTTTGAATTTGAACAAATGTTTACTGATGCTCTTGGAATTGATGAATATGGAGGAGATCCTTCTGCTGGA
GATATGAGAGCTGCTAATCTTTGGCCTTCTCCTCTTATGATTAAGAGGTCTAAGAAGAACTCTCTTGCTC
TTTCTCTTACTGCTGACCAAATGGTTTCTGCTCTTCTTGATGCTGAACCTCCTATTCTTTATTCTGAATA
TGATCCTACTAGACCTTTTTCTGAGGCTTCTATGATGGGACTTCTTACTAATCTTGCTGATAGAGAACTT
GTTCATATGATTAATTGGGCTAAGAGAGTTCCTGGATTTGTTGATCTTACTCTTCATGACCAAGTTCATC
TTCTTGAATGTGCTTGGCTTGAAATTCTTATGATTGGACTTGTTTGGAGGTCTATGGAACATCCTGTTAA
ACTTCTTTTTGCTCCTAATCTTCTTCTTGATAGAAATCAAGGAAAGTGTGTTGAAGGAATGGTTGAAATT
TTTGATATGCTTCTTGCTACTTCTTCAAGATTTAGAATGATGAATCTTCAAGGAGAAGAATTTGTTTGTC
TTAAGTCTATTATTCTTCTTAATTCTGGAGTTTATACTTTTCTTTCTTCTACTCTTAAGTCTCTTGAAGA
AAAGGATCATATTCATAGAGTTCTTGATAAGATTACTGATACTCTTATTCATCTTATGGCTAAGGCTGGA
CTTACTCTTCAACAACAACATCAAAGACTTGCTCAACTTCTTCTTATTCTTTCTCATATTAGACATATGT
CTAATAAGGGAATGGAACATCTTTATTCTATGAAGTGTAAGAATGTTGTTCCTCTTTATGATCTTCTTCT
TGAAATGCTTGATGCTCATAGACTTCATGCTCCTACTTCAAGAGGAGGAGCTTCTGTTGAAGAAACTGAC
CAATCTCATCTTGCTACTGCTGGATCTACTTCTTCTCATTCTCTTCAAAAGTATTATATTACTGGAGAAG
CTGAAGGATTTCCTGCTACTGTTTGAAGATCTTGATCAAGCTCCCTGGCCAATTCCCAGAGATGTTAGCT
GAAATCATCACTAATCAGATACCAAAATATTCAAATGGAAATATCAAATAGCTTCTGTTTCATCAAAAAT
GACTCGACCTAACTGAGTAAGCATGCTTGTTCGAGTATTATGGCATTGGGAAAACTGTTTTTCTTGTACC
ATTTGTTGTGCTTGTAATTTACTGTGTTTTTTATTCGGTTTTCGCTATCGAACTGTGAAATGGAAATGGA
TGGAGAAGAGTTAATGAATGATATGGTCCTTTTGTTCATTCTCAAATTAATATTATTTGTTTTTTCTCTT
ATTTGTTGTGTGTTGAATTTGAAATTATAAGAGATATGCAAACATTTTGTTTTGAGTAAAAATGTGTCAA
ATCGTGGCCTCTAATGACCGAAGTTAATATGAGGAGTAAAACATCCCAAACGCGGCCGCAACCGGTCTTG
CATCCAGCTGGGCTGCAGGTCGAGGCTAAAAAACTAATCGCATTATCATCCCCTCGACGTACTGTACATA
TAACCACTGGTTTTATATACAGCAGTACTGTACATATAACCACTGGTTTTATATACAGCAGTCGACGTAC
TGTACATATAACCACTGGTTTTATATACAGCAGTACTGTACATATAACCACTGGTTTTATATACAGCAGT
CGAGGTAAGATTAGATATGGATATGTATATGGATATGTATATGGTGGTAATGCCATGTAATATGCTCGAC
TCTAGGATCTTCGCAAGACCCTTCCTCTATATAAGGAAGTTCATTTCATTTGGAGAGGACACGCTGAAGC
TAGTCGACTCTAGCCAAATCTAGGGGATCCATGGATTTACCAGACGACCATTACCTGTCAACACAAACTA
TCCTTTCGAAAGATCTCAACGGTACGGACGTTGGGTCTGGCGGTGGCTCCGGCGCGCCCGGGTTAATTAA
CTCGAGTCTAGAGTCGACTTACCCATACGATGTTCCAGATTACGCTGGCTACCCATACGATGTTCCAGAT
TACGCTGGATCATACCCATACGATGTTCCAGATTACGCTACTAGCTAAATCGAGCTCGAATTTCCCCGAT
CGTTCAAACATTTGGCAATAAAGTTTCTTAAGATTGAATCCTGTTGCCGGTCTTGCGATGATTATCATAT
AATTTCTGTTGAATTACGTTAAGCATGTAATAATTAACATGTAATGCATGACGTTATTTATGAGATGGGT
TTTTATGATTAGAGTCCCGCAATTATACATTTAATACGCGATAGAAAACAAAATATAGCGCGCAAACTAG
GATAAATTATCGCGCGCGGTGTCATCTATGTTACTAGATCGGGGAATTCAGATCGGCTGAGTGGCTCCTT
CAACGTTGCGGTTCTGTCAGTTCCAAACGTAAAACGGCTTGTCCCGCGTCATCGGCGGGGGTCATAACGT
GACTCCCTTAATTCTCCGCTCATGATCAGATTGTCGTTTCCCGCCTTCAGTTTAAACTATCAGTGTTTGA
CAGGATATATTGGCGGGTAAACCTAAGAGAAAAGAGCGTTTATTAGAATAATCGGATATTTAAAAGGGCG
TGAAAAGGTTTATCCGTTCGTCCATTTGTATGTGCATGCCAACCACAGGGTTCCCCAGATCTGGCGCCGG
CCAGCGAGACGAGCAAGATTGGCCGCCGCCCGAAACGATCCGACAGCGCGCCCAGCACAGGTGCGCAGGC
AAATTGCACCAACGCATACAGCGCCAGCAGAATGCCATAGTGGGCGGTGACGTCGTTCGAGTGAACCAGA
TCGCGCAGGAGGCCCGGCAGCACCGGCATAATCAGGCCGATGCCGACAGCGTCGAGCGCGACAGTGCTCA
GAATTACGATCAGGGGTATGTTGGGTTTCACGTCTGGCCTCCGGACCAGCCTCCGCTGGTCCGATTGAAC
GCGCGGATTCTTTATCACTGATAAGTTGGTGGACATATTATGTTTATCAGTGATAAAGTGTCAAGCATGA
CAAAGTTGCAGCCGAATACAGTGATCCGTGCCGCCCTGGACCTGTTGAACGAGGTCGGCGTAGACGGTCT
GACGACACGCAAACTGGCGGAACGGTTGGGGGTTCAGCAGCCGGCGCTTTACTGGCACTTCAGGAACAAG
CGGGCGCTGCTCGACGCACTGGCCGAAGCCATGCTGGCGGAGAATCATACGCATTCGGTGCCGAGAGCCG
ACGACGACTGGCGCTCATTTCTGATCGGGAATGCCCGCAGCTTCAGGCAGGCGCTGCTCGCCTACCGCGA
TGGCGCGCGCATCCATGCCGGCACGCGACCGGGCGCACCGCAGATGGAAACGGCCGACGCGCAGCTTCGC
TTCCTCTGCGAGGCGGGTTTTTCGGCCGGGGACGCCGTCAATGCGCTGATGACAATCAGCTACTTCACTG
TTGGGGCCGTGCTTGAGGAGCAGGCCGGCGACAGCGATGCCGGCGAGCGCGGCGGCACCGTTGAACAGGC
TCCGCTCTCGCCGCTGTTGCGGGCCGCGATAGACGCCTTCGACGAAGCCGGTCCGGACGCAGCGTTCGAG
CAGGGACTCGCGGTGATTGTCGATGGATTGGCGAAAAGGAGGCTCGTTGTCAGGAACGTTGAAGGACCGA
GAAAGGGTGACGATTGATCAGGACCGCTGCCGGAGCGCAACCCACTCACTACAGCAGAGCCATGTAGACA
ACATCCCCTCCCCCTTTCCACCGCGTCAGACGCCCGTAGCAGCCCGCTACGGGCTTTTTCATGCCCTGCC
CTAGCGTCCAAGCCTCACGGCCGCGCTCGGCCTCTCTGGCGGCCTTCTGGCGCTCTTCCGCTTCCTCGCT
CACTGACTCGCTGCGCTCGGTCGTTCGGCTGCGGCGAGCGGTATCAGCTCACTCAAAGGCGGTAATACGG
TTATCCACAGAATCAGGGGATAACGCAGGAAAGAACATGTGAGCAAAAGGCCAGCAAAAGGCCAGGAACC
GTAAAAAGGCCGCGTTGCTGGCGTTTTTCCATAGGCTCCGCCCCCCTGACGAGCATCACAAAAATCGACG
CTCAAGTCAGAGGTGGCGAAACCCGACAGGACTATAAAGATACCAGGCGTTTCCCCCTGGAAGCTCCCTC
GTGCGCTCTCCTGTTCCGACCCTGCCGCTTACCGGATACCTGTCCGCCTTTCTCCCTTCGGGAAGCGTGG
CGCTTTTCCGCTGCATAACCCTGCTTCGGGGTCATTATAGCGATTTTTTCGGTATATCCATCCTTTTTCG
CACGATATACAGGATTTTGCCAAAGGGTTCGTGTAGACTTTCCTTGGTGTATCCAACGGCGTCAGCCGGG
CAGGATAGGTGAAGTAGGCCCACCCGCGAGCGGGTGTTCCTTCTTCACTGTCCCTTATTCGCACCTGGCG
GTGCTCAACGGGAATCCTGCTCTGCGAGGCTGGCCGGCTACCGCCGGCGTAACAGATGAGGGCAAGCGGA
TGGCTGATGAAACCAAGCCAACCAGGAAGGGCAGCCCACCTATCAAGGTGTACTGCCTTCCAGACGAACG
AAGAGCGATTGAGGAAAAGGCGGCGGCGGCCGGCATGAGCCTGTCGGCCTACCTGCTGGCCGTCGGCCAG
GGCTACAAAATCACGGGCGTCGTGGACTATGAGCACGTCCGCGAGCTGGCCCGCATCAATGGCGACCTGG
GCCGCCTGGGCGGCCTGCTGAAACTCTGGCTCACCGACGACCCGCGCACGGCGCGGTTCGGTGATGCCAC
GATCCTCGCCCTGCTGGCGAAGATCGAAGAGAAGCAGGACGAGCTTGGCAAGGTCATGATGGGCGTGGTC
CGCCCGAGGGCAGAGCCATGACTTTTTTAGCCGCTAAAACGGCCGGGGGGTGCGCGTGATTGCCAAGCAC
GTCCCCATGCG
