>Addgene plasmid #108178 | UBQ10:sXVE:S10-(MCS)-3xHA | depositor partial sequence | sequence record 204022 | S10-(MCS)-3xHA
GGATCCATGGATTTACCAGACGACCATTACCTGTCAACACAAACTATCCTTTCGAAAGATCTCAACGGTA
CGGACGTTGGGTCTGGCGGTGGCTCCGGCGCGCCCGGGTTAATTAACTCGAGTCTAGAGTCGACTTACCC
ATACGATGTTCCAGATTACGCTGGCTACCCATACGATGTTCCAGATTACGCTGGATCATACCCATACGAT
GTTCCAGATTACGCTACTAGCTAAATCGAGCTCGA
